>Addgene plasmid #61544 | TetO-FUW-Rfx4 | addgene partial sequence | sequence record 102389 | LNCX 5'-AGCTCGTTTAGTGAACCGTCAGATC-3'
TTTTGACCTCCATAGAAGACACCGGGACCGATCCAGCCTCCGCGGCCCCGAATTGCTAGCCACCATGCAT
TGTGGGTTCATGGAGGAACCCGACATGGATTCCACAGAGAGCTGGATTGAAAGATGTCTCAATGAAAGCG
AGAATAAACGCTATTCCAGTCACACATCTCTGGGGAATGTGTCTAATGATGAAAATGAGGAAAAAGAAAA
TAACAGAGCATCCAAGCCCCACTCCACGCCGGCCACCCTGCAATGGCTGGAGGAAAACTATGAGATTGCT
GAGGGCGTCTGCATCCCCCGCAGCGCCCTCTACATGCACTACCTGGATTTCTGTGAGAAGAACGACACTC
AGCCTGTCAATGCTGCCAGCTTTGGGAAGATCATAAGGCAGCAGTTTCCTCAGCTAACCACCAGAAGACT
CGGGACCCGAGGACAGTCAAAGTACCATTACTATGGCATAGCGGTGAAGGAGAGCTCCCAGTATTATGAT
GTGATGTACTCAAAGAAAGGAGCTGCCTGGGTGAGCGAGAC
