>Addgene plasmid #61544 | TetO-FUW-Rfx4 | addgene partial sequence | sequence record 102390 | WPRE-R 5'-CATAGCGTAAAAGGAGCAACA-3'
AATTTTGTAATCCAGAGGTTGATTATCGATAAGCTTGATATCGAATTGTCACTTAGCCCATCCAGTGGAG
GCCTCTCCGTTGATGTAAGCAAAGCCAGGAAAGTGTTGCATGTGCTCATACTCAGAATTCCTGCGCGTGG
TCAGCGGGGTGTACATGTCACTAGAGTTTCCATACCTCGTGGAATGCACAGATGGGCTTGTGTAGCATGC
GTTGGCAGTCGGCACCTCTGGCCATCGGGGAGTCACTGGGGTAGGATGCAGCCTGGGAGTACTGCTCATC
AAACAAGGTTCCATCCTGGAAGTGGGGCTATTGAAAGGGTACTGGGCAGAGCTCCTGTGGTAAGGGGAAT
AGTGGAGAGGCCCAGAGATGGCTGTGTCATGAGGCAAGGCTGGATACTGGTTCTGCAGTGGGTGAGGATG
CTGGTTGCCATAGCTCCCGTAGTTATAGCTTCCCGTGTACCCATGCTCCTCTCTGTGGGAGTAGACTGGT
ATCCTGTGTGTGAC
