[The description below was written by a language model from this plasmid's Addgene catalogue record.]
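Description:
TetO-FUW-Rfx4 is a lentiviral mammalian expression plasmid built on the TetO-FUW backbone, carrying the mouse (M. musculus) Rfx4 coding sequence. The backbone is recorded as 8,376 bp and the insert as 2,214 bp, giving a total of about 10.6 kb. Rfx4 was inserted by restriction cloning into an EcoRI site, and both flanking EcoRI sites were destroyed in the process, so the insert cannot be released with that enzyme. In bacteria the plasmid is maintained at high copy under ampicillin selection, and a recombination-deficient strain is recorded for propagation, as is usual for lentiviral vectors whose repeated LTR sequences can be unstable.

No feature table is provided, so the promoter, viral elements and any tags or reporters are not itemised in the record. The backbone name indicates a tetracycline operator-based, doxycycline-responsive promoter in an FUW-type lentiviral transfer vector. Such a design normally requires a tetracycline transactivator (such as rtTA) supplied separately for inducible expression, and helper plasmids providing packaging and envelope functions to produce virus, but these details are inferred from the name rather than stated. No mammalian selection marker is listed.

The stated purpose is expression of Rfx4, a member of the RFX family of transcription factors, in mammalian cells. The associated publication concerns direct lineage conversion of adult mouse liver cells and B lymphocytes into neural stem cells, which suggests the construct was used to deliver Rfx4 as one candidate factor in transcription factor-driven reprogramming experiments.
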