Addgene plasmid #61544: TetO-FUW-Rfx4
Purpose: Expresses Rfx4 in mammalian cells
Depositing lab: Rudolf Jaenisch. Depositing organization: Whitehead Institute for Biomedical Research. Publication: Direct Lineage Conversion of Adult Mouse Liver Cells and B Lymphocytes to Neural Stem Cells. Cassady JP, D'Alessio AC, Sarkar S, Dani VS, Fan ZP, Ganz K, Roessler R, Sur M, Young RA, Jaenisch R. Stem Cell Reports. 2014 Nov 6. pii: S2213-6711(14)00307-5. doi: 10.1016/j.stemcr.2014.10.001. PubMed 25454632.
Backbone
  Vector backbone: TetO-FUW
  Backbone size w/o insert (bp): 8376
  Total vector size (bp): 10590
  Vector type: Mammalian Expression, Lentiviral
Growth in bacteria
  Bacterial resistance: Ampicillin, 100 μg/mL
  Growth temperature: 37°C
  Growth strain: Stbl3
  Copy number: High Copy
Gene/Insert
  Gene/Insert name: Rfx4
  Species: M. musculus (mouse)
  Insert size (bp): 2214
  Entrez Gene: Rfx4 (a.k.a. 4933412G19Rik, NYD-sp10)
  Cloning method: Restriction Enzyme; 5′ cloning site EcoRI (destroyed during cloning); 3′ cloning site EcoRI (destroyed during cloning)
  Sequencing primers: 5′ AAGACCACCGCACAGCAAGC; 3′ TTCCGCCGTGGCAATAGGGA
Terms and licenses: Academic/Nonprofit Terms; Industry Terms: Not Available to Industry
How to cite: TetO-FUW-Rfx4 was a gift from Rudolf Jaenisch (Addgene plasmid # 61544 ; http://n2t.net/addgene:61544 ; RRID:Addgene_61544)
